Addgene plasmid #244515: R929-X64-566
Purpose: Bacterial protein expression of His6-MBP-tev-Hs.NRAS(1-169) Q61R
Depositing lab: Dominic Esposito. Depositing organization: Frederick National Laboratory.
Backbone
  Vector backbone: pDest-566
  Backbone size w/o insert (bp): 6800
  Vector type: Bacterial Expression
Growth in bacteria
  Bacterial resistance: Ampicillin, 100 μg/mL
  Growth temperature: 37°C
  Growth strain: DH5alpha
  Copy number: High Copy
Gene/Insert
  Gene/Insert name: His6-MBP-tev-Hs.NRAS(1-169) Q61R
  Species: H. sapiens (human)
  Entrez Gene: NRAS (a.k.a. ALPS4, CMNS, KRAS, N-ras, NCMS, NRAS1, NS6)
  Tag / fusion protein: His6-MBP (N terminal on insert)
  Cloning method: Gateway Cloning
Terms and licenses: Academic/Nonprofit Terms; Industry Terms: Not Available to Industry
How to cite: R929-X64-566 was a gift from Dominic Esposito (Addgene plasmid # 244515 ; http://n2t.net/addgene:244515 ; RRID:Addgene_244515)
