[The description below was written by a language model from this plasmid's Addgene catalogue record and pLannotate feature annotations shown in this document.]
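Description:
R929-X64-566 is a bacterial expression plasmid built on the Gateway destination vector pDest-566, designed to produce a truncated human NRAS GTPase carrying the Q61R substitution as a cleavable fusion protein in E. coli. The sequenced construct is about 7.3 kb. It is maintained through a ColE1/pMB1-type origin and selected with ampicillin via the β-lactamase gene. The catalogue lists it as high copy, although the annotated backbone also retains the pBR322-derived rop gene and bom region, elements usually associated with lower copy number. An f1 origin and remnants of a tetracycline resistance gene are also present as backbone carry-over.

Expression is driven by a T7 promoter followed by a lac operator and the phage T7 gene 10 ribosome binding site. The plasmid-borne lacI gene supplies repressor, so transcription is held off until IPTG induction in a host that provides T7 RNA polymerase. The open reading frame begins with a His6 tag and a signal-sequence-free maltose binding protein, which stays cytosolic and typically improves solubility while allowing affinity capture. An attB1 site left from Gateway recombination follows. The record indicates a TEV protease site ahead of NRAS residues 1-169, although this site is not separately annotated in the feature table; cleavage there would release NRAS from the tags. The insert ends before attB2, and a downstream histidine-tag fragment annotated beyond this site is presumably vector sequence outside the reading frame. The rrnB T1/T2 and T7 terminators close the transcription unit.

Residues 1-169 correspond to the G-domain without the C-terminal hypervariable region. The construct is intended for producing recombinant mutant NRAS protein, though the record does not specify downstream applications.
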