Features (pLannotate 1.2.2; 26 found; start..end, strand, type, name):
      2..20      +  promoter       T7 promoter: promoter for bacteriophage T7 RNA polymerase
     21..45      +  protein_bind   lac operator: The lac repressor binds to the lac operator to inhibit transcription in E. coli. This inhibition can be relieved by adding lactose or isopropyl-β-D-thiogalactopyranoside (IPTG). lac repressor encoded by lacI
     60..82      +  RBS            RBS: efficient ribosome binding site from bacteriophage T7 gene 10 (Olins and Rangwala, 1989)
     99..116     +  CDS            7xHis (fragment): 6xHis affinity tag
    120..1217    +  CDS            MBP: maltose binding protein from E. coli; malE (mutated); This version of the gene does not encode a signal sequence, so MBP will remain in the cytosol.
   1237..1254    +  protein_bind   attB1 (fragment): mutant version of attB; core recombination site for the Gateway® BP reaction BP Clonase™
   1281..1787    +  CDS            NRAS (fragment): RASN_HUMAN - Also known as HRAS1. Experimental evidence at protein level: Swiss-Prot protein existence level 1. Ras proteins bind GDP/GTP and possess intrinsic GTPase activity. From Homo sapiens (Human).
   1798..1815    -  protein_bind   attB2 (fragment): mutant version of attB; core recombination site for the Gateway® BP reaction BP Clonase™
   1915..1932    +  CDS            9xHis (fragment): 9xHis affinity tag
   1979..2094    +  ncRNA          5S rRNA: Accession: RF00001 - 5S ribosomal RNA
   2098..2184    +  terminator     rrnB T1 terminator: Escherichia coli rrnB; transcription terminator T1 from the E. coli rrnB gene
   2276..2303    +  terminator     rrnB T2 terminator: transcription terminator T2 from the E. coli rrnB gene
   2322..2361    +  promoter       AmpR promoter (fragment): bla
   2371..2418    +  terminator     T7 terminator: transcription terminator for bacteriophage T7 RNA polymerase
   2455..2910    +  rep_origin     f1 ori (sequence partly withheld): f1 bacteriophage origin of replication; arrow indicates direction of (+) strand synthesis
   3025..3885    -  CDS            AmpR: β-lactamase; bla; confers resistance to ampicillin, carbenicillin, and related antibiotics
   3886..3978    -  promoter       AmpR promoter: bla
   4059..4647    +  rep_origin     ori: high-copy-number ColE1/pMB1/pBR322/pUC origin of replication
   4833..4972    -  misc_feature   bom: basis of mobility region from pBR322
   5074..5265    -  CDS            rop: Rop protein, which maintains plasmids at low copy number; rop
   5282..5662    +  CDS            YPB1_ECOLX: Protein predicted: Swiss-Prot protein existence level 4. From Escherichia coli.
   5724..5788    -  CDS            TcR (fragment): tetracycline efflux protein; tet; confers resistance to tetracycline
   5803..5824    -  protein_bind   CAP binding site: CAP binding activates transcription in the presence of cAMP. E. coli catabolite activator protein
   5837..6919    -  CDS            lacI: lac repressor; lacI; The lac repressor binds to the lac operator to inhibit transcription in E. coli. This inhibition can be relieved by adding lactose or isopropyl-β-D-thiogalactopyranoside (IPTG).
   6920..6997    -  promoter       lacI promoter: lacI
   7005..7284    -  CDS            TcR (fragment): tetracycline efflux protein; tet; confers resistance to tetracycline
>Addgene plasmid #244515 | R929-X64-566 | addgene full sequence | sequence record 488761 | Addgene NGS Result
TTAATACGACTCACTATAGGGGAATTGTGAGCGGATAACAATTCCCCTCTAGAAATAATTTTGTTTAACT
TTAAGAAGGAGATATACATATGAGATCCCATCACCATCACCATCACGGCAAAATCGAAGAAGGTAAACTG
GTAATCTGGATTAACGGCGATAAAGGCTATAACGGTCTCGCTGAAGTCGGTAAGAAATTCGAGAAAGATA
CCGGAATTAAAGTCACCGTTGAGCATCCGGATAAACTGGAAGAGAAATTCCCACAGGTTGCGGCAACTGG
CGATGGCCCTGACATTATCTTCTGGGCACACGACCGCTTTGGTGGCTACGCTCAATCTGGCCTGTTGGCT
GAAATCACCCCGGACAAAGCGTTCCAGGACAAGCTGTATCCGTTTACCTGGGATGCCGTACGTTACAACG
GCAAGCTGATTGCTTACCCGATCGCTGTTGAAGCGTTATCGCTGATTTATAACAAAGATCTGCTGCCGAA
CCCGCCAAAAACCTGGGAAGAGATCCCGGCGCTGGATAAAGAACTGAAAGCGAAAGGTAAGAGCGCGCTG
ATGTTCAACCTGCAAGAACCGTACTTCACCTGGCCGCTGATTGCTGCTGACGGGGGTTATGCGTTCAAGT
ATGAAAACGGCAAGTACGACATTAAAGACGTGGGCGTGGATAACGCTGGCGCGAAAGCGGGTCTGACCTT
CCTGGTTGACCTGATTAAAAACAAACACATGAATGCAGACACCGATTACTCCATCGCAGAAGCTGCCTTT
AATAAAGGCGAAACAGCGATGACCATCAACGGCCCGTGGGCATGGTCCAACATCGACACCAGCAAAGTGA
ATTATGGTGTAACGGTACTGCCGACCTTCAAGGGTCAACCATCCAAACCGTTCGTTGGCGTGCTGAGCGC
AGGTATTAACGCCGCCAGTCCGAACAAAGAGCTGGCAAAAGAGTTCCTCGAAAACTATCTGCTGACTGAT
GAAGGTCTGGAAGCGGTTAATAAAGACAAACCGCTGGGTGCCGTAGCGCTGAAGTCTTACGAGGAAGAGT
TGGCGAAAGATCCACGTATTGCCGCCACCATGGAAAACGCCCAGAAAGGTGAAATCATGCCGAACATCCC
GCAGATGTCCGCTTTCTGGTATGCCGTGCGTACTGCGGTGATCAACGCCGCCAGCGGTCGTCAGACTGTC
GATGAAGCCCTGAAAGACGCGCAGACTAATTCGGGATCTGATATCACAAGTTTGTACAAAAAAGTTGGCG
AGAATCTGTACTTTCAGGGTATGACCGAGTATAAACTGGTCGTCGTCGGTGCGGGTGGCGTGGGTAAGAG
CGCTCTGACGATCCAGCTGATTCAAAACCACTTTGTTGACGAGTACGATCCGACCATCGAAGATAGCTAT
CGCAAACAAGTTGTGATTGACGGCGAAACGTGTCTGCTGGACATCCTGGACACCGCGGGTCGTGAAGAGT
ACTCTGCAATGCGTGACCAGTACATGCGTACGGGCGAGGGCTTTTTGTGCGTGTTCGCAATCAATAACAG
CAAAAGCTTCGCGGACATTAATCTGTATCGTGAACAGATTAAGCGCGTGAAAGATAGCGACGATGTTCCG
ATGGTTTTGGTCGGTAACAAGTGCGATCTGCCGACCCGTACCGTAGATACGAAACAAGCGCATGAACTGG
CGAAGTCCTACGGTATTCCGTTCATCGAGACTAGCGCCAAGACCCGCCAGGGCGTGGAGGATGCCTTCTA
TACCCTGGTTCGTGAAATTCGCCAGTACCGTATGAAATGATAATCAACTTTCTTGTACAAAGTGGTGATA
TCGCTAGCTAGATAGCTAGAAGCTTGCGGCCGCACAGCTGTATACACGTGCAAGCCAGCCAGAACTCGCT
CCTGAAGACCCAGAGGATCTCGAGCACCACCACCACCACCACTAATGTTAATTAAGTTGGGCGTTCCTAG
GCTGATAAAACAGAATTTGCCTGGCGGCAGTAGCGCGGTGGTCCCACCTGACCCCATGCCGAACTCAGAA
GTGAAACGCCGTAGCGCCGATGGTAGTGTGGGGTCTCCCCATGCGAGAGTAGGGAACTGCCAGGCATCAA
ATAAAACGAAAGGCTCAGTCGAAAGACTGGGCCTTTCGTTTTATCTGTTGTTTGTCGGTGAACGCTCTCC
TGAGTAGGACAAATCCGCCGGGAGCGGATTTGAACGTTGCGAAGCAACGGCCCGGAGGGTGGCGGGCAGG
ACGCCCGCCATAAACTGCCAGGCATCAAATTAAGCAGAAGGCCATCCTGACGGATGGCCTTTTTGCGTTT
CTACAAACTCTTTTGTTTATTTTTCTAAATACATTCAAATATGTATCCGCTGAGCAATAACTAGCATAAC
CCCTTGGGGCCTCTAAACGGGTCTTGAGGGGTTTTTTGCTGAAAGGAGGAACTATATCCGGATTGGCGAA
TGGG
[124 nt withheld, positions 2455-2578]
C
[91 nt withheld, positions 2580-2670]
A
[49 nt withheld, positions 2672-2720]
CCTTTGACGTTGGAGTCCACGTTCTTT
[37 nt withheld, positions 2748-2784]
ACCCTATCTCGGTCTATTCTTTTGATTTATAAGGGATTTTGCCGATTTCGGCCTATTGGTTAAAAAATGA
GCTGATTTAACAAAAATTTAACGCGAATTTTAACAAAATATTAACGTTTACAATTTCTGGCGGCACGATG
GCATGAGATTATCAAAAAGGATCTTCACCTAGATCCTTTTAAATTAAAAATGAAGTTTTAAATCAATCTA
AAGTATATATGAGTAAACTTGGTCTGACAGTTACCAATGCTTAATCAGTGAGGCACCTATCTCAGCGATC
TGTCTATTTCGTTCATCCATAGTTGCCTGACTCCCCGTCGTGTAGATAACTACGATACGGGAGGGCTTAC
CATCTGGCCCCAGTGCTGCAATGATACCGCGAGACCCACGCTCACCGGCTCCAGATTTATCAGCAATAAA
CCAGCCAGCCGGAAGGGCCGAGCGCAGAAGTGGTCCTGCAACTTTATCCGCCTCCATCCAGTCTATTAAT
TGTTGCCGGGAAGCTAGAGTAAGTAGTTCGCCAGTTAATAGTTTGCGCAACGTTGTTGCCATTGCTACAG
GCATCGTGGTGTCACGCTCGTCGTTTGGTATGGCTTCATTCAGCTCCGGTTCCCAACGATCAAGGCGAGT
TACATGATCCCCCATGTTGTGCAAAAAAGCGGTTAGCTCCTTCGGTCCTCCGATCGTTGTCAGAAGTAAG
TTGGCCGCAGTGTTATCACTCATGGTTATGGCAGCACTGCATAATTCTCTTACTGTCATGCCATCCGTAA
GATGCTTTTCTGTGACTGGTGAGTACTCAACCAAGTCATTCTGAGAATAGTGTATGCGGCGACCGAGTTG
CTCTTGCCCGGCGTCAATACGGGATAATACCGCGCCACATAGCAGAACTTTAAAAGTGCTCATCATTGGA
AAACGTTCTTCGGGGCGAAAACTCTCAAGGATCTTACCGCTGTTGAGATCCAGTTCGATGTAACCCACTC
GTGCACCCAACTGATCTTCAGCATCTTTTACTTTCACCAGCGTTTCTGGGTGAGCAAAAACAGGAAGGCA
AAATGCCGCAAAAAAGGGAATAAGGGCGACACGGAAATGTTGAATACTCATACTCTTCCTTTTTCAATCA
TGATTGAAGCATTTATCAGGGTTATTGTCTCATGAGCGGATACATATTTGAATGTATTTAGAAAAATAAA
CAAATAGGTCATGACCAAAATCCCTTAACGTGAGTTTTCGTTCCACTGAGCGTCAGACCCCGTAGAAAAG
ATCAAAGGATCTTCTTGAGATCCTTTTTTTCTGCGCGTAATCTGCTGCTTGCAAACAAAAAAACCACCGC
TACCAGCGGTGGTTTGTTTGCCGGATCAAGAGCTACCAACTCTTTTTCCGAAGGTAACTGGCTTCAGCAG
AGCGCAGATACCAAATACTGTCCTTCTAGTGTAGCCGTAGTTAGGCCACCACTTCAAGAACTCTGTAGCA
CCGCCTACATACCTCGCTCTGCTAATCCTGTTACCAGTGGCTGCTGCCAGTGGCGATAAGTCGTGTCTTA
CCGGGTTGGACTCAAGACGATAGTTACCGGATAAGGCGCAGCGGTCGGGCTGAACGGGGGGTTCGTGCAC
ACAGCCCAGCTTGGAGCGAACGACCTACACCGAACTGAGATACCTACAGCGTGAGCTATGAGAAAGCGCC
ACGCTTCCCGAAGGGAGAAAGGCGGACAGGTATCCGGTAAGCGGCAGGGTCGGAACAGGAGAGCGCACGA
GGGAGCTTCCAGGGGGAAACGCCTGGTATCTTTATAGTCCTGTCGGGTTTCGCCACCTCTGACTTGAGCG
TCGATTTTTGTGATGCTCGTCAGGGGGGCGGAGCCTATGGAAAAACGCCAGCAACGCGGCCTTTTTACGG
TTCCTGGCCTTTTGCTGGCCTTTTGCTCACATGTTCTTTCCTGCGTTATCCCCTGATTCTGTGGATAACC
GTATTACCGCCTTTGAGTGAGCTGATACCGCTCGCCGCAGCCGAACGACCGAGCGCAGCGAGTCAGTGAG
CGAGGAAGCGGAAGAGCGCCTGATGCGGTATTTTCTCCTTACGCATCTGTGCGGTATTTCACACCGCAAT
GGTGCACTCTCAGTACAATCTGCTCTGATGCCGCATAGTTAAGCCAGTATACACTCCGCTATCGCTACGT
GACTGGGTCATGGCTGCGCCCCGACACCCGCCAACACCCGCTGACGCGCCCTGACGGGCTTGTCTGCTCC
CGGCATCCGCTTACAGACAAGCTGTGACCGTCTCCGGGAGCTGCATGTGTCAGAGGTTTTCACCGTCATC
ACCGAAACGCGCGAGGCAGCTGCGGTAAAGCTCATCAGCGTGGTCGTGAAGCGATTCACAGATGTCTGCC
TGTTCATCCGCGTCCAGCTCGTTGAGTTTCTCCAGAAGCGTTAATGTCTGGCTTCTGATAAAGCGGGCCA
TGTTAAGGGCGGTTTTTTCCTGTTTGGTCACTGATGCCTCCGTGTAAGGGGGATTTCTGTTCATGGGGGT
AATGATACCGATGAAACGAGAGAGGATGCTCACGATACGGGTTACTGATGATGAACATGCCCGGTTACTG
GAACGTTGTGAGGGTAAACAACTGGCGGTATGGATGCGGCGGGACCAGAGAAAAATCACTCAGGGTCAAT
GCCAGCGCTTCGTTAATACAGATGTAGGTGTTCCACAGGGTAGCCAGCAGCATCCTGCGATGCAGATCCG
GAACATAATGGTGCAGGGCGCTGACTTCCGCGTTTCCAGACTTTACGAAACACGGAAACCGAAGACCATT
CATGTTGTTGCTCAGGTCGCAGACGTTTTGCAGCAGCAGTCGCTTCACGTTCGCTCGCGTATCGGTGATT
CATTCTGCTAACCAGTAAGGCAACCCCGCCAGCCTAGCCGGGTCCTCAACGACAGGAGCACGATCATGCT
AGTCATGCCCCGCGCCCACCGGAAGGAGCTGACTGGGTTGAAGGCTCTCAAGGGCATCGGTCGAGATCCC
GGTGCCTAATGAGTGAGCTAACTTACATTAATTGCGTTGCGCTCACTGCCCGCTTTCCAGTCGGGAAACC
TGTCGTGCCAGCTGCATTAATGAATCGGCCAACGCGCGGGGAGAGGCGGTTTGCGTATTGGGCGCCAGGG
TGGTTTTTCTTTTCACCAGTGAGACGGGCAACAGCTGATTGCCCTTCACCGCCTGGCCCTGAGAGAGTTG
CAGCAAGCGGTCCACGCTGGTTTGCCCCAGCAGGCGAAAATCCTGTTTGATGGTGGTTAACGGCGGGATA
TAACATGAGCTGTCTTCGGTATCGTCGTATCCCACTACCGAGATGTCCGCACCAACGCGCAGCCCGGACT
CGGTAATGGCGCGCATTGCGCCCAGCGCCATCTGATCGTTGGCAACCAGCATCGCAGTGGGAACGATGCC
CTCATTCAGCATTTGCATGGTTTGTTGAAAACCGGACATGGCACTCCAGTCGCCTTCCCGTTCCGCTATC
GGCTGAATTTGATTGCGAGTGAGATATTTATGCCAGCCAGCCAGACGCAGACGCGCCGAGACAGAACTTA
ATGGGCCCGCTAACAGCGCGATTTGCTGGTGACCCAATGCGACCAGATGCTCCACGCCCAGTCGCGTACC
GTCTTCATGGGAGAAAATAATACTGTTGATGGGTGTCTGGTCAGAGACATCAAGAAATAACGCCGGAACA
TTAGTGCAGGCAGCTTCCACAGCAATGGCATCCTGGTCATCCAGCGGATAGTTAATGATCAGCCCACTGA
CGCGTTGCGCGAGAAGATTGTGCACCGCCGCTTTACAGGCTTCGACGCCGCTTCGTTCTACCATCGACAC
CACCACGCTGGCACCCAGTTGATCGGCGCGAGATTTAATCGCCGCGACAATTTGCGACGGCGCGTGCAGG
GCCAGACTGGAGGTGGCAACGCCAATCAGCAACGACTGTTTGCCCGCCAGTTGTTGTGCCACGCGGTTGG
GAATGTAATTCAGCTCCGCCATCGCCGCTTCCACTTTTTCCCGCGTTTTCGCAGAAACGTGGCTGGCCTG
GTTCACCACGCGGGAAACGGTCTGATAAGAGACACCGGCATACTCTGCGACATCGTATAACGTTACTGGT
TTCACATTCACCACCCTGAATTGACTCTCTTCCGGGCGCTATCATGCCATACCGCGAAAGGTTTTGCGCC
ATTCGATGGTGTCCGGGATCTCGACGCTCTCCCTTATGCGACTCCTGCATTAGGAAGCAGCCCAGTAGTA
GGTTGAGGCCGTTGAGCACCGCCGCCGCAAGGAATGGTGCATGCAAGGAGATGGCGCCCAACAGTCCCCC
GGCCACGGGGCCTGCCACCATACCCACGCCGAAACAAGCGCTCATGAGCCCGAAGTGGCGAGCCCGATCT
TCCCCATCGGTGATGTCGGCGATATAGGCGCCAGCAACCGCACCTGTGGCGCCGGTGATGCCGGCCACGA
TGCGTCCGGCGTAGAGGATCGAGATCGATCTCGATCCCGCGAAA
